Addgene plasmid #90690: FOXM1 C11.2 gRNA
Purpose: 3rd generation lentiviral gRNA plasmid targeting human FOXM1
Depositing lab: Iain Cheeseman. Depositing organization: Whitehead Institute for Biomedical Research. Publication: Large-Scale Analysis of CRISPR/Cas9 Cell-Cycle Knockouts Reveals the Diversity of p53-Dependent Responses to Cell-Cycle Defects. McKinley KL, Cheeseman IM. Dev Cell. 2017 Feb 27;40(4):405-420.e2. doi: 10.1016/j.devcel.2017.01.012. Epub 2017 Feb 16. PubMed 28216383.
Backbone
  Vector backbone: pLenti-sgRNA
  Backbone manufacturer: Eric Lander & David Sabatini labs (Addgene plasmid #71409)
  Backbone size w/o insert (bp): 9151
  Vector type: Lentiviral, CRISPR
  Selectable markers: Puromycin
Growth in bacteria
  Bacterial resistance: Ampicillin, 100 μg/mL
  Growth temperature: 37°C
  Growth strain: NEB Stable
  Copy number: Unknown
Gene/Insert
  Gene/Insert name: FOXM1 (Guide Designation C11.2) (alt name: pKMKO series)
  gRNA/shRNA sequence: CACCgTGAGAATCAGTGGCCGACGG
  Species: H. sapiens (human)
  Promoter: U6
  Cloning method: Restriction Enzyme; 5′ cloning site BsmBI (destroyed during cloning); 3′ cloning site BsmBI (destroyed during cloning)
  Sequencing primers: 5′ hU6-F (5'-GAGGGCCTATTTCCCATGATT-3'); 3′ EF1a-R (5'-CACGGCGACTACTGCACTTA-3')
Terms and licenses: Academic/Nonprofit Terms; Industry Terms: Not Available to Industry
Depositor comments: Please note that gRNA target sequence listed is not strictly the 20nt spacer sequence, but also contains the 5' BsmBI overhang. For more information about knockout human cell lines generated using this plasmid, please see http://cellcycleknockouts.wi.mit.edu/ .
How to cite: FOXM1 C11.2 gRNA was a gift from Iain Cheeseman (Addgene plasmid # 90690 ; http://n2t.net/addgene:90690 ; RRID:Addgene_90690)
