[The description below was written by a language model from this plasmid's Addgene catalogue record and pLannotate feature annotations shown in this document.]
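Description:
FOXM1 C11.2 gRNA is a third-generation lentiviral CRISPR plasmid built on the pLenti-sgRNA backbone that expresses a single guide RNA against human FOXM1. In bacteria it is maintained through a high-copy ColE1/pUC-type origin and selected with ampicillin via the β-lactamase gene. An f1 origin, an SV40 origin, and remnants of a lac/lacZα cloning region with T3 and T7 promoters are also annotated in the backbone.

The viral cassette begins with an RSV promoter fused to a truncated HIV-1 5' LTR, which allows Tat-independent production of genomic RNA. This is followed by the Ψ packaging signal with a gag fragment and the Rev response element for Rev-dependent nuclear export. The cassette ends in a ΔU3 self-inactivating 3' LTR and an SV40 polyadenylation signal. Within this unit, the human U6 RNA polymerase III promoter drives the FOXM1 spacer, which was cloned between BsmBI sites that were destroyed in the process. The spacer is joined to a Streptococcus pyogenes tracrRNA-derived scaffold. Downstream lie a cPPT/CTS element, which aids nuclear import of the provirus, and an EF-1α core promoter driving puromycin N-acetyltransferase, with a WPRE to boost transcript expression. No Cas9 is annotated, so the nuclease must be supplied separately, for example by a Cas9-expressing cell line.

The plasmid belongs to a series of guides used to generate knockouts of cell-cycle genes in human cells, with puromycin selection of transduced cells. The sequenced record is 7,301 nt, shorter than the 9,151 bp listed for the backbone without insert. The record does not explain this difference.
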