Features (pLannotate 1.2.2; 27 found; start..end, strand, type, name):
      5..97      +  CDS            lacI (fragment): lac repressor; lacI; The lac repressor binds to the lac operator to inhibit transcription in E. coli. This inhibition can be relieved by adding lactose or isopropyl-β-D-thiogalactopyranoside (IPTG).
    110..131     +  protein_bind   CAP binding site: CAP binding activates transcription in the presence of cAMP. E. coli catabolite activator protein
    146..176     +  promoter       lac promoter: promoter for the E. coli lac operon
    184..200     +  protein_bind   lac operator: The lac repressor binds to the lac operator to inhibit transcription in E. coli. This inhibition can be relieved by adding lactose or isopropyl-β-D-thiogalactopyranoside (IPTG). lac repressor encoded by lacI
    245..263     +  promoter       T3 promoter: promoter for bacteriophage T3 RNA polymerase
    291..517     +  promoter       RSV promoter: Rous sarcoma virus enhancer/promoter
    518..698     +  LTR            5' LTR (truncated): truncated 5' long terminal repeat (LTR) from HIV-1
    745..870     +  misc_feature   HIV-1 Ψ: packaging signal of human immunodeficiency virus type 1
    854..1217    +  CDS            HIV-1 gag (fragment): gag protein from human immunodeficiency virus 1; gag
   1363..1596    +  misc_feature   RRE: The Rev response element (RRE) of HIV-1 allows for Rev-dependent mRNA export from the nucleus to the cytoplasm.
   1973..1999    +  CDS            Rev (fragment): human immunodeficiency virus 1 (HIV-1) Rev protein; rev; enhances nuclear export of unspliced and incompletely spliced viral mRNAs
   2003..2243    +  promoter       U6 promoter: RNA polymerase III promoter for human U6 snRNA
   2291..2358    +  misc_RNA       tracrRNA (fragment): trans-activating CRISPR RNA for the Streptococcus pyogenes CRISPR/Cas9 system
   2407..2524    +  misc_feature   cPPT/CTS: central polypurine tract and central termination sequence of HIV-1
   2593..2804    +  promoter       EF-1α core promoter: core promoter for human elongation factor EF-1α
   2829..3428    +  CDS            PuroR (fragment): puromycin N-acetyltransferase; pac from Streptomyces; confers resistance to puromycin
   3444..4032    +  misc_feature   WPRE: woodchuck hepatitis virus posttranscriptional regulatory element
   4083..4102    +  misc_feature   cPPT/CTS (fragment): central polypurine tract and central termination sequence of HIV-1
   4104..4337    +  LTR            3' LTR (ΔU3): self-inactivating 3' long terminal repeat (LTR) from HIV-1
   4415..4536    +  polyA_signal   SV40 poly(A) signal: SV40 polyadenylation signal
   4576..4711    +  rep_origin     SV40 ori: SV40 origin of replication
   4732..4750    -  promoter       T7 promoter: promoter for bacteriophage T7 RNA polymerase
   4758..4913    +  CDS            lacZα (fragment): LacZα fragment of β-galactosidase; lacZ fragment
   4918..5346    +  rep_origin     f1 ori (sequence partly withheld): f1 bacteriophage origin of replication; arrow indicates direction of (+) strand synthesis
   5399..5503    +  promoter       AmpR promoter: bla
   5504..6364    +  CDS            AmpR: β-lactamase; bla; confers resistance to ampicillin, carbenicillin, and related antibiotics
   6535..7123    +  rep_origin     ori: high-copy-number ColE1/pMB1/pBR322/pUC origin of replication
>Addgene plasmid #90690 | FOXM1 C11.2 gRNA | addgene full sequence | sequence record 189894 | Addgene NGS Result
AAGAGCGCCCAATACGCAAACCGCCTCTCCCCGCGCGTTGGCCGATTCATTAATGCAGCTGGCACGACAG
GTTTCCCGACTGGAAAGCGGGCAGTGAGCGCAACGCAATTAATGTGAGTTAGCTCACTCATTAGGCACCC
CAGGCTTTACACTTTATGCTTCCGGCTCGTATGTTGTGTGGAATTGTGAGCGGATAACAATTTCACACAG
GAAACAGCTATGACCATGATTACGCCAAGCGCGCAATTAACCCTCACTAAAGGGAACAAAAGCTGGAGCT
GCAAGCTTAATGTAGTCTTATGCAATACTCTTGTAGTCTTGCAACATGGTAACGATGAGTTAGCAACATG
CCTTACAAGGAGAGAAAAAGCACCGTGCATGCCGATTGGTGGAAGTAAGGTGGTACGATCGTGCCTTATT
AGGAAGGCAACAGACGGGTCTGACATGGATTGGACGAACCACTGAATTGCCGCATTGCAGAGATATTGTA
TTTAAGTGCCTAGCTCGATACATAAACGGGTCTCTCTGGTTAGACCAGATCTGAGCCTGGGAGCTCTCTG
GCTAACTAGGGAACCCACTGCTTAAGCCTCAATAAAGCTTGCCTTGAGTGCTTCAAGTAGTGTGTGCCCG
TCTGTTGTGTGACTCTGGTAACTAGAGATCCCTCAGACCCTTTTAGTCAGTGTGGAAAATCTCTAGCAGT
GGCGCCCGAACAGGGACTTGAAAGCGAAAGGGAAACCAGAGGAGCTCTCTCGACGCAGGACTCGGCTTGC
TGAAGCGCGCACGGCAAGAGGCGAGGGGCGGCGACTGGTGAGTACGCCAAAAATTTTGACTAGCGGAGGC
TAGAAGGAGAGAGATGGGTGCGAGAGCGTCAGTATTAAGCGGGGGAGAATTAGATCGCGATGGGAAAAAA
TTCGGTTAAGGCCAGGGGGAAAGAAAAAATATAAATTAAAACATATAGTATGGGCAAGCAGGGAGCTAGA
ACGATTCGCAGTTAATCCTGGCCTGTTAGAAACATCAGAAGGCTGTAGACAAATACTGGGACAGCTACAA
CCATCCCTTCAGACAGGATCAGAAGAACTTAGATCATTATATAATACAGTAGCAACCCTCTATTGTGTGC
ATCAAAGGATAGAGATAAAAGACACCAAGGAAGCTTTAGACAAGATAGAGGAAGAGCAAAACAAAAGTAA
GACCACCGCACAGCAAGCGGCCGCTGATCTTCAGACCTGGAGGAGGAGATATGAGGGACAATTGGAGAAG
TGAATTATATAAATATAAAGTAGTAAAAATTGAACCATTAGGAGTAGCACCCACCAAGGCAAAGAGAAGA
GTGGTGCAGAGAGAAAAAAGAGCAGTGGGAATAGGAGCTTTGTTCCTTGGGTTCTTGGGAGCAGCAGGAA
GCACTATGGGCGCAGCGTCAATGACGCTGACGGTACAGGCCAGACAATTATTGTCTGGTATAGTGCAGCA
GCAGAACAATTTGCTGAGGGCTATTGAGGCGCAACAGCATCTGTTGCAACTCACAGTCTGGGGCATCAAG
CAGCTCCAGGCAAGAATCCTGGCTGTGGAAAGATACCTAAAGGATCAACAGCTCCTGGGGATTTGGGGTT
GCTCTGGAAAACTCATTTGCACCACTGCTGTGCCTTGGAATGCTAGTTGGAGTAATAAATCTCTGGAACA
GATTTGGAATCACACGACCTGGATGGAGTGGGACAGAGAAATTAACAATTACACAAGCTTAATACACTCC
TTAATTGAAGAATCGCAAAACCAGCAAGAAAAGAATGAACAAGAATTATTGGAATTAGATAAATGGGCAA
GTTTGTGGAATTGGTTTAACATAACAAATTGGCTGTGGTATATAAAATTATTCATAATGATAGTAGGAGG
CTTGGTAGGTTTAAGAATAGTTTTTGCTGTACTTTCTATAGTGAATAGAGTTAGGCAGGGATATTCACCA
TTATCGTTTCAGACCCACCTCCCAACCCCGAGGGGACCCAGAGAGGGCCTATTTCCCATGATTCCTTCAT
ATTTGCATATACGATACAAGGCTGTTAGAGAGATAATTAGAATTAATTTGACTGTAAACACAAAGATATT
AGTACAAAATACGTGACGTAGAAAGTAATAATTTCTTGGGTAGTTTGCAGTTTTAAAATTATGTTTTAAA
ATGGACTATCATATGCTTACCGTAACTTGAAAGTATTTCGATTTCTTGGCTTTATATATCTTGTGGAAAG
GACGAAACACCGTGAGAATCAGTGGCCGACGGGTTTAAGAGCTATGCTGGAAACAGCATAGCAAGTTTAA
ATAAGGCTAGTCCGTTATCAACTTGAAAAAGTGGCACCGAGTCGGTGCTTTTTTTGAATTCTAGATCTTG
AGACAAATGGCAGTATTCATCCACAATTTTAAAAGAAAAGGGGGGATTGGGGGGTACAGTGCAGGGGAAA
GAATAGTAGACATAATAGCAACAGACATACAAACTAAAGAATTACAAAAACAAATTACAAAAATTCAAAA
TTTTCGGGTTTATTACAGGGACAGCAGAGATCCACTTTGGCGCCGGCTCGAGTGGCTCCGGTGCCCGTCA
GTGGGCAGAGCGCACATCGCCCACAGTCCCCGAGAAGTTGGGGGGAGGGGTCGGCAATTGAACCGGTGCC
TAGAGAAGGTGGCGCGGGGTAAACTGGGAAAGTGATGTCGTGTACTGGCTCCGCCTTTTTCCCGAGGGTG
GGGGAGAACCGTATATAAGTGCAGTAGTCGCCGTGAACGTTCTTTTTCGCAACGGGTTTGCCGCCAGAAC
ACAGGTGTCGTGACGCGGGATCCGCCACATGACCGAGTACAAGCCCACGGTGCGCCTCGCCACCCGCGAC
GACGTCCCCAGGGCCGTACGCACCCTCGCCGCCGCGTTCGCCGACTACCCCGCCACGCGCCACACCGTCG
ATCCGGACCGCCACATCGAGCGGGTCACCGAGCTGCAAGAACTCTTCCTCACGCGCGTCGGGCTCGACAT
CGGCAAGGTGTGGGTCGCGGACGACGGCGCCGCGGTGGCGGTCTGGACCACGCCGGAGAGCGTCGAAGCG
GGGGCGGTGTTCGCCGAGATCGGCCCGCGCATGGCCGAGTTGAGCGGTTCCCGGCTGGCCGCGCAGCAAC
AGATGGAAGGCCTCCTGGCGCCGCACCGGCCCAAGGAGCCCGCGTGGTTCCTGGCCACCGTCGGAGTCTC
GCCCGACCACCAGGGCAAGGGTCTGGGCAGCGCCGTCGTGCTCCCCGGAGTGGAGGCGGCCGAGCGCGCC
GGGGTGCCCGCCTTCCTGGAGACCTCCGCGCCCCGCAACCTCCCCTTCTACGAGCGGCTCGGCTTCACCG
TCACCGCCGACGTCGAGGTGCCCGAAGGACCGCGCACCTGGTGCATGACCCGCAAGCCCGGTGCCTGAAC
GCGTTAAGTCGACAATCAACCTCTGGATTACAAAATTTGTGAAAGATTGACTGGTATTCTTAACTATGTT
GCTCCTTTTACGCTATGTGGATACGCTGCTTTAATGCCTTTGTATCATGCTATTGCTTCCCGTATGGCTT
TCATTTTCTCCTCCTTGTATAAATCCTGGTTGCTGTCTCTTTATGAGGAGTTGTGGCCCGTTGTCAGGCA
ACGTGGCGTGGTGTGCACTGTGTTTGCTGACGCAACCCCCACTGGTTGGGGCATTGCCACCACCTGTCAG
CTCCTTTCCGGGACTTTCGCTTTCCCCCTCCCTATTGCCACGGCGGAACTCATCGCCGCCTGCCTTGCCC
GCTGCTGGACAGGGGCTCGGCTGTTGGGCACTGACAATTCCGTGGTGTTGTCGGGGAAATCATCGTCCTT
TCCTTGGCTGCTCGCCTGTGTTGCCACCTGGATTCTGCGCGGGACGTCCTTCTGCTACGTCCCTTCGGCC
CTCAATCCAGCGGACCTTCCTTCCCGCGGCCTGCTGCCGGCTCTGCGGCCTCTTCCGCGTCTTCGCCTTC
GCCCTCAGACGAGTCGGATCTCCCTTTGGGCCGCCTCCCCGCGTCGACTTTAAGACCAATGACTTACAAG
GCAGCTGTAGATCTTAGCCACTTTTTAAAAGAAAAGGGGGGACTGGAAGGGCTAATTCACTCCCAACGAA
GACAAGATCTGCTTTTTGCTTGTACTGGGTCTCTCTGGTTAGACCAGATCTGAGCCTGGGAGCTCTCTGG
CTAACTAGGGAACCCACTGCTTAAGCCTCAATAAAGCTTGCCTTGAGTGCTTCAAGTAGTGTGTGCCCGT
CTGTTGTGTGACTCTGGTAACTAGAGATCCCTCAGACCCTTTTAGTCAGTGTGGAAAATCTCTAGCAGTA
CGTATAGTAGTTCATGTCATCTTATTATTCAGTATTTATAACTTGCAAAGAAATGAATATCAGAGAGTGA
GAGGAACTTGTTTATTGCAGCTTATAATGGTTACAAATAAAGCAATAGCATCACAAATTTCACAAATAAA
GCATTTTTTTCACTGCATTCTAGTTGTGGTTTGTCCAAACTCATCAATGTATCTTATCATGTCTGGCTCT
AGCTATCCCGCCCCTAACTCCGCCCATCCCGCCCCTAACTCCGCCCAGTTCCGCCCATTCTCCGCCCCAT
GGCTGACTAATTTTTTTTATTTATGCAGAGGCCGAGGCCGCCTCGGCCTCTGAGCTATTCCAGAAGTAGT
GAGGAGGCTTTTTTGGAGGCCTAGGGACGTACCCAATTCGCCCTATAGTGAGTCGTATTACGCGCGCTCA
CTGGCCGTCGTTTTACAACGTCGTGACTGGGAAAACCCTGGCGTTACCCAACTTAATCGCCTTGCAGCAC
ATCCCCCTTTCGCCAGCTGGCGTAATAGCGAAGAGGCCCGCACCGATCGCCCTTCCCAACAGTTGCGCAG
CCTGAATGGCGAATGGG
[124 nt withheld, positions 4918-5041]
C
[91 nt withheld, positions 5043-5133]
A
[49 nt withheld, positions 5135-5183]
CCTTTGACGTTGGAGTCCACGTTCTTT
[37 nt withheld, positions 5211-5247]
ACCCTATCTCGGTCTATTCTTTTGATTTATAAGGGATTTTGCCGATTTCGGCCTATTGGTTAAAAAATGA
GCTGATTTAACAAAAATTTAACGCGAATTTTAACAAAATATTAACGCTTACAATTTAGGTGGCACTTTTC
GGGGAAATGTGCGCGGAACCCCTATTTGTTTATTTTTCTAAATACATTCAAATATGTATCCGCTCATGAG
ACAATAACCCTGATAAATGCTTCAATAATATTGAAAAAGGAAGAGTATGAGTATTCAACATTTCCGTGTC
GCCCTTATTCCCTTTTTTGCGGCATTTTGCCTTCCTGTTTTTGCTCACCCAGAAACGCTGGTGAAAGTAA
AAGATGCTGAAGATCAGTTGGGTGCACGAGTGGGTTACATCGAACTGGATCTCAACAGCGGTAAGATCCT
TGAGAGTTTTCGCCCCGAAGAACGTTTTCCAATGATGAGCACTTTTAAAGTTCTGCTATGTGGCGCGGTA
TTATCCCGTATTGACGCCGGGCAAGAGCAACTCGGTCGCCGCATACACTATTCTCAGAATGACTTGGTTG
AGTACTCACCAGTCACAGAAAAGCATCTTACGGATGGCATGACAGTAAGAGAATTATGCAGTGCTGCCAT
AACCATGAGTGATAACACTGCGGCCAACTTACTTCTGACAACGATCGGAGGACCGAAGGAGCTAACCGCT
TTTTTGCACAACATGGGGGATCATGTAACTCGCCTTGATCGTTGGGAACCGGAGCTGAATGAAGCCATAC
CAAACGACGAGCGTGACACCACGATGCCTGTAGCAATGGCAACAACGTTGCGCAAACTATTAACTGGCGA
ACTACTTACTCTAGCTTCCCGGCAACAATTAATAGACTGGATGGAGGCGGATAAAGTTGCAGGACCACTT
CTGCGCTCGGCCCTTCCGGCTGGCTGGTTTATTGCTGATAAATCTGGAGCCGGTGAGCGTGGGTCTCGCG
GTATCATTGCAGCACTGGGGCCAGATGGTAAGCCCTCCCGTATCGTAGTTATCTACACGACGGGGAGTCA
GGCAACTATGGATGAACGAAATAGACAGATCGCTGAGATAGGTGCCTCACTGATTAAGCATTGGTAACTG
TCAGACCAAGTTTACTCATATATACTTTAGATTGATTTAAAACTTCATTTTTAATTTAAAAGGATCTAGG
TGAAGATCCTTTTTGATAATCTCATGACCAAAATCCCTTAACGTGAGTTTTCGTTCCACTGAGCGTCAGA
CCCCGTAGAAAAGATCAAAGGATCTTCTTGAGATCCTTTTTTTCTGCGCGTAATCTGCTGCTTGCAAACA
AAAAAACCACCGCTACCAGCGGTGGTTTGTTTGCCGGATCAAGAGCTACCAACTCTTTTTCCGAAGGTAA
CTGGCTTCAGCAGAGCGCAGATACCAAATACTGTTCTTCTAGTGTAGCCGTAGTTAGGCCACCACTTCAA
GAACTCTGTAGCACCGCCTACATACCTCGCTCTGCTAATCCTGTTACCAGTGGCTGCTGCCAGTGGCGAT
AAGTCGTGTCTTACCGGGTTGGACTCAAGACGATAGTTACCGGATAAGGCGCAGCGGTCGGGCTGAACGG
GGGGTTCGTGCACACAGCCCAGCTTGGAGCGAACGACCTACACCGAACTGAGATACCTACAGCGTGAGCT
ATGAGAAAGCGCCACGCTTCCCGAAGGGAGAAAGGCGGACAGGTATCCGGTAAGCGGCAGGGTCGGAACA
GGAGAGCGCACGAGGGAGCTTCCAGGGGGAAACGCCTGGTATCTTTATAGTCCTGTCGGGTTTCGCCACC
TCTGACTTGAGCGTCGATTTTTGTGATGCTCGTCAGGGGGGCGGAGCCTATGGAAAAACGCCAGCAACGC
GGCCTTTTTACGGTTCCTGGCCTTTTGCTGGCCTTTTGCTCACATGTTCTTTCCTGCGTTATCCCCTGAT
TCTGTGGATAACCGTATTACCGCCTTTGAGTGAGCTGATACCGCTCGCCGCAGCCGAACGACCGAGCGCA
GCGAGTCAGTGAGCGAGGAAGCGG
